Addgene plasmid #26966: pAAV-Ef1a-DIO eNpHR 3.0-EYFP
Purpose: AAV expression of eNpHR 3.0 fused to EYFP driven by EF1a promoter for optogenetic inhibition
Depositing lab: Karl Deisseroth. Publication: Molecular and cellular approaches for diversifying and extending optogenetics. Gradinaru V, Zhang F, Ramakrishnan C, Mattis J, Prakash R, Diester I, Goshen I, Thompson KR, Deisseroth K. Cell. 2010 Apr 2. 141(1):154-65. 10.1016/j.cell.2010.02.037 PubMed 20303157.
Backbone
  Vector backbone: pAAV
  Backbone size w/o insert (bp): 5609
  Vector type: Mammalian Expression, AAV
Growth in bacteria
  Bacterial resistance: Ampicillin, 100 μg/mL
  Growth temperature: 37°C
  Growth strain: NEB Stable
  Growth instructions: Please use Rec A- competent cells such as Stbl3 cells from Invitrogen for transformation.
  Copy number: High Copy
Gene/Insert
  Gene/Insert name: eNpHR 3.0
  Species: H. sapiens (human)
  Insert size (bp): 1683
  Mutation: ER export at 3' end of gene. Trafficking signal (TS) in between gene and fluorophore.
  Promoter: EF1alpha
  Tag / fusion protein: EYFP (C terminal on insert)
  Cloning method: Restriction Enzyme; 5′ cloning site AscI (not destroyed); 3′ cloning site NheI (not destroyed)
  Sequencing primers: 5′ ggccagcttggcacttgatg
Terms and licenses: Academic/Nonprofit Terms; Industry Terms: Not Available to Industry
Depositor comments: This plasmid contains the human elongation factor-1a promoter. Golgi export trafficking signal (TS) sequence is KSRITSEGEYIPLDQIDINV. ER export sequence is FCYENEV. For additional information please visit - http://www.optogenetics.org
How to cite: pAAV-Ef1a-DIO eNpHR 3.0-EYFP was a gift from Karl Deisseroth (Addgene plasmid # 26966 ; http://n2t.net/addgene:26966 ; RRID:Addgene_26966) For viral preps, please replace (Addgene plasmid # 26966) in the above sentence with: (Addgene viral prep # 26966-AAV1), (Addgene viral prep # 26966-AAV5), (Addgene viral prep # 26966-AAV9), or (Addgene viral prep # 26966-AAVrg)
