[The description below was written by a language model from this plasmid's Addgene catalogue record and pLannotate feature annotations shown in this document.]
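Description:
pAAV-Ef1a-DIO eNpHR 3.0-EYFP is an adeno-associated virus transfer plasmid (about 7.3 kb in the sequenced record) for Cre-dependent expression of an inhibitory optogenetic pump in mammalian cells. It is maintained in bacteria through a high-copy ColE1/pUC-type origin with ampicillin resistance (AmpR), and it also carries an f1 origin. The expression cassette lies between AAV2 inverted terminal repeats, which direct replication and packaging of the intervening DNA into AAV particles. The right ITR is annotated in full, while the left one is detected only as short fragments. The ITR repeats are the reason a recombination-deficient bacterial host is recommended.

The human EF-1α promoter provides strong constitutive transcription. Downstream of it, the coding sequence sits in the antisense orientation, flanked by pairs of incompatible lox2272 and loxP sites in opposing orientations (the double-floxed inverted open reading frame, or DIO, arrangement). Without Cre, no functional transcript is made. In Cre-expressing cells, recombination inverts the cassette and then excises one site of each pair, locking it in the sense orientation.

The payload is eNpHR 3.0, the light-driven chloride pump halorhodopsin from Natronomonas pharaonis; the catalogue lists the species as human, but the feature table identifies the archaeal origin. It is joined to EYFP through a trafficking signal derived from the potassium channel KCNJ2 (Kir2.1), and an ER export motif is recorded at the 3′ end. These signals improve membrane localisation. A WPRE and the human growth hormone polyadenylation signal follow the cassette to enhance transcript stability and processing. The construct is used to produce AAV for light-driven silencing of genetically defined, Cre-expressing neurons, with EYFP marking the expressing cells.
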