Features (pLannotate 1.2.2; 25 found; start..end, strand, type, name):
     12..39      +  repeat_region  AAV2 ITR (fragment): inverted terminal repeat of adeno-associated virus serotype 2 inverted
     68..95      +  repeat_region  AAV2 ITR (fragment): inverted terminal repeat of adeno-associated virus serotype 2 inverted
    158..224     +  CDS            small t antigen (fragment): SV40 (simian virus 40) small t antigen
    231..1409    +  promoter       EF-1α promoter: strong constitutive promoter for human elongation factor EF-1α
   1416..1433    +  misc_feature   MCS (fragment): pUC18/19 multiple cloning site
   1440..1473    +  protein_bind   lox2272: Cre-mediated recombination occurs in the 8-bp core sequence (GGATACTT). lox2272 sites are compatible with each other, but incompatible with loxP or loxN sites (Lee and Saito, 1988). Cre recombinase
   1474..1523    -  intron         β-globin intron (fragment): internally truncated intron from human β-globin
   1524..1557    +  protein_bind   loxP: Cre-mediated recombination occurs in the 8-bp core sequence (GCATACAT). Cre recombinase
   1592..2308    -  CDS            EYFP: enhanced YFP mammalian codon-optimized
   2307..2366    -  CDS            KCNJ2 (fragment): KCNJ2_HUMAN - Also known as IRK1. Experimental evidence at protein level: Swiss-Prot protein existence level 1. Probably participates in establishing action potential waveform and excitability of neuronal and muscle tissues. Inward rectifier potassium channels are characterized by a greater tendency to allow potassium to flow into the cell rather than out of it. Their voltage dependence is regulated by the concentration of extracellular potassium; as external potassium is raised, the voltage range of the channel opening shifts to more positive voltages. The inward rectification is mainly due t
   2376..3248    -  CDS            hop: BACH_NATPH - Experimental evidence at protein level: Swiss-Prot protein existence level 1. Light-driven anion pump. Binding affinity for the anions is in the order, bromide > chloride > nitrate > azide > bromate and binding is pH dependent. From Natronomonas pharaonis (Natronobacterium pharaonis).
   3261..3294    -  protein_bind   lox2272: Cre-mediated recombination occurs in the 8-bp core sequence (GGATACTT). lox2272 sites are compatible with each other, but incompatible with loxP or loxN sites (Lee and Saito, 1988). Cre recombinase
   3295..3344    -  intron         β-globin intron (fragment): internally truncated intron from human β-globin
   3345..3378    -  protein_bind   loxP: Cre-mediated recombination occurs in the 8-bp core sequence (GCATACAT). Cre recombinase
   3379..3403    +  misc_feature   MCS (fragment): pBluescript multiple cloning site
   3403..3991    +  misc_feature   WPRE: woodchuck hepatitis virus posttranscriptional regulatory element
   4023..4499    +  polyA_signal   hGH poly(A) signal: human growth hormone polyadenylation signal
   4539..4679    +  repeat_region  AAV2 ITR: inverted terminal repeat of adeno-associated virus serotype 2 inverted
   4684..4735    -  misc_feature   bom (fragment): basis of mobility region from pBR322
   4754..5209    +  rep_origin     f1 ori (sequence partly withheld): f1 bacteriophage origin of replication; arrow indicates direction of (+) strand synthesis
   5210..5259    -  misc_feature   bom (fragment): basis of mobility region from pBR322
   5361..5396    -  CDS            rop (fragment): Rop protein, which maintains plasmids at low copy number; rop
   5491..5595    +  promoter       AmpR promoter: bla
   5596..6456    +  CDS            AmpR: β-lactamase; bla; confers resistance to ampicillin, carbenicillin, and related antibiotics
   6627..7215    +  rep_origin     ori: high-copy-number ColE1/pMB1/pBR322/pUC origin of replication
>Addgene plasmid #26966 | pAAV-Ef1a-DIO eNpHR 3.0-EYFP | addgene full sequence | sequence record 200278 | Addgene NGS Result
CCTGCAGGCAGCTGCGCGCTCGCTCGCTCACTGAGGCCGCCCGGGCGTCGGGCGACCTTTGGTCGCCCGG
CCTCAGTGAGCGAGCGAGCGCGCAGAGAGGGAGTGGCCAACTCCATCACTAGGGGTTCCTGCGGCCGCAC
GCGTAAGCTTTGCAAAGATGGATAAAGTTTTAAACAGAGAGGAATCTTTGCAGCTAATGGACCTTCTAGG
TCTTGAAAGGAGTGGGAATTGGCTCCGGTGCCCGTCAGTGGGCAGAGCGCACATCGCCCACAGTCCCCGA
GAAGTTGGGGGGAGGGGTCGGCAATTGAACCGGTGCCTAGAGAAGGTGGCGCGGGGTAAACTGGGAAAGT
GATGTCGTGTACTGGCTCCGCCTTTTTCCCGAGGGTGGGGGAGAACCGTATATAAGTGCAGTAGTCGCCG
TGAACGTTCTTTTTCGCAACGGGTTTGCCGCCAGAACACAGGTAAGTGCCGTGTGTGGTTCCCGCGGGCC
TGGCCTCTTTACGGGTTATGGCCCTTGCGTGCCTTGAATTACTTCCACCTGGCTGCAGTACGTGATTCTT
GATCCCGAGCTTCGGGTTGGAAGTGGGTGGGAGAGTTCGAGGCCTTGCGCTTAAGGAGCCCCTTCGCCTC
GTGCTTGAGTTGAGGCCTGGCCTGGGCGCTGGGGCCGCCGCGTGCGAATCTGGTGGCACCTTCGCGCCTG
TCTCGCTGCTTTCGATAAGTCTCTAGCCATTTAAAATTTTTGATGACCTGCTGCGACGCTTTTTTTCTGG
CAAGATAGTCTTGTAAATGCGGGCCAAGATCTGCACACTGGTATTTCGGTTTTTGGGGCCGCGGGCGGCG
ACGGGGCCCGTGCGTCCCAGCGCACATGTTCGGCGAGGCGGGGCCTGCGAGCGCGGCCACCGAGAATCGG
ACGGGGGTAGTCTCAAGCTGGCCGGCCTGCTCTGGTGCCTGGCCTCGCGCCGCCGTGTATCGCCCCGCCC
TGGGCGGCAAGGCTGGCCCGGTCGGCACCAGTTGCGTGAGCGGAAAGATGGCCGCTTCCCGGCCCTGCTG
CAGGGAGCTCAAAATGGAGGACGCGGCGCTCGGGAGAGCGGGCGGGTGAGTCACCCACACAAAGGAAAAG
GGCCTTTCCGTCCTCAGCCGTCGCTTCATGTGACTCCACGGAGTACCGGGCGCCGTCCAGGCACCTCGAT
TAGTTCTCGAGCTTTTGGAGTACGTCGTCTTTAGGTTGGGGGGAGGGGTTTTATGCGATGGAGTTTCCCC
ACACTGAGTGGGTGGAGACTGAAGTTAGGCCAGCTTGGCACTTGATGTAATTCTCCTTGGAATTTGCCCT
TTTTGAGTTTGGATCTTGGTTCATTCTCAAGCCTCAGACAGTGGTTCAAAGTTTTTTTCTTCCATTTCAG
GTGTCGTGAGGTACCGGATCCTCTAGAGTCGACTCCGGAATAACTTCGTATAGGATACTTTATACGAAGT
TATGCAGAATGGTAGCTGGATTGTAGCTGCTATTAGCAATATGAAACCTCTTAATAACTTCGTATAGCAT
ACATTATACGAAGTTATGGCGCGCCTCATTACACCTCGTTCTCGTAGCAGAACTTGTACAGCTCGTCCAT
GCCGAGAGTGATCCCGGCGGCGGTCACGAACTCCAGCAGGACCATGTGATCGCGCTTCTCGTTGGGGTCT
TTGCTCAGGGCGGACTGGTAGCTCAGGTAGTGGTTGTCGGGCAGCAGCACGGGGCCGTCGCCGATGGGGG
TGTTCTGCTGGTAGTGGTCGGCGAGCTGCACGCTGCCGTCCTCGATGTTGTGGCGGATCTTGAAGTTCAC
CTTGATGCCGTTCTTCTGCTTGTCGGCCATGATATAGACGTTGTGGCTGTTGTAGTTGTACTCCAGCTTG
TGCCCCAGGATGTTGCCGTCCTCCTTGAAGTCGATGCCCTTCAGCTCGATGCGGTTCACCAGGGTGTCGC
CCTCGAACTTCACCTCGGCGCGGGTCTTGTAGTTGCCGTCGTCCTTGAAGAAGATGGTGCGCTCCTGGAC
GTAGCCTTCGGGCATGGCGGACTTGAAGAAGTCGTGCTGCTTCATGTGGTCGGGGTAGCGGGCGAAGCAC
TGCAGGCCGTAGCCGAAGGTGGTCACGAGGGTGGGCCAGGGCACGGGCAGCTTGCCGGTGGTGCAGATGA
ACTTCAGGGTCAGCTTGCCGTAGGTGGCATCGCCCTCGCCCTCGCCGGACACGCTGAACTTGTGGCCGTT
TACGTCGCCGTCCAGCTCGACCAGGATGGGCACCACCCCGGTGAACAGCTCCTCGCCCTTGCTCACCACG
TTGATGTCGATCTGGTCCAGGGGGATGTACTCGCCCTCGCTGGTGATCCTGCTCTTGGCGGCCGCATCAT
CAGCCGGGGTCCCAGAAGCAGATGGAACATCCAAAATGCTGCCGGACACGACAGATTCGTTTGACGTCAG
ATAGTTCAGGAGCAAGAATGCGAAAATGTACTTTGCCACGATATCCAGGAAAGAATATCCCCAGCTCGTC
ACCCCAACGGGCAACACCGCGATACCCTCGACTCCAAGAGCCCACACAATTGGATACCCCAGCCACATCA
CTACTGTCAACAGCTTCAGGGTATTGAACATGTCAGCGGTTCCCGCGGCTTTGGCGTCCTGTGCCCACTC
CACCAGCAGGATATACAAGACCACCAGAAAGCATGCACAACTGATAGCGTACCAGAACCATCTCATGAGG
TGGGAGGAGGTAGTCAGGGCCGCGGCAAGGCCAGTCACGCACATAGCGATATCGAAAGTGATAGCTGTGA
AGAGCTTTGTAGCATTGCTTCCGGCCAGGAGACCCAGAGCGAGGAGAATCATGGGCGTGGAAAGTGCCCA
GGTGAGATACCGTCCCCACATGGTGACTACACCATCTACCTCTTCTCCTCCCAGCATCACTGAGCTGCCT
TCTGCAAAATGGCCCGCTGGCATTTCAAGAACGGAAATTGTCAGGCCGCTCGCCAATCCAGTGTAGGAGG
CAATGCTGACGACAGGCACAAGGATGGTTGACACAGCAATAAGTTTTGCCCGTGGATCATCGAGTCCTCG
GGTCATAAAAACGAACAGCAGTATACTCAGTCCTGCAAGTGCGATGTTGATATAGAGACTGCTTGCAAGC
AAAGGGTCGTTCAGCACGAACTCGAACAACTCCCTTTGGGTAACCTCGGCTTGAAGGGCCACGGCACTCT
CGGTCACGGGAGGCAGGGTCTCTGTCATGGTGGCGCTAGCATAACTTCGTATAAAGTATCCTATACGAAG
TTATTTGCCTTAACCCAGAAATTATCACTGTTATTCTTTAGAATGGTGCAAAGAATAACTTCGTATAATG
TATGCTATACGAAGTTATGAATTCGATATCAAGCTTATCGATAATCAACCTCTGGATTACAAAATTTGTG
AAAGATTGACTGGTATTCTTAACTATGTTGCTCCTTTTACGCTATGTGGATACGCTGCTTTAATGCCTTT
GTATCATGCTATTGCTTCCCGTATGGCTTTCATTTTCTCCTCCTTGTATAAATCCTGGTTGCTGTCTCTT
TATGAGGAGTTGTGGCCCGTTGTCAGGCAACGTGGCGTGGTGTGCACTGTGTTTGCTGACGCAACCCCCA
CTGGTTGGGGCATTGCCACCACCTGTCAGCTCCTTTCCGGGACTTTCGCTTTCCCCCTCCCTATTGCCAC
GGCGGAACTCATCGCCGCCTGCCTTGCCCGCTGCTGGACAGGGGCTCGGCTGTTGGGCACTGACAATTCC
GTGGTGTTGTCGGGGAAATCATCGTCCTTTCCTTGGCTGCTCGCCTATGTTGCCACCTGGATTCTGCGCG
GGACGTCCTTCTGCTACGTCCCTTCGGCCCTCAATCCAGCGGACCTTCCTTCCCGCGGCCTGCTGCCGGC
TCTGCGGCCTCTTCCGCGTCTTCGCCTTCGCCCTCAGACGAGTCGGATCTCCCTTTGGGCCGCCTCCCCG
CATCGATACCGAGCGCTGCTCGAGAGATCTACGGGTGGCATCCCTGTGACCCCTCCCCAGTGCCTCTCCT
GGCCCTGGAAGTTGCCACTCCAGTGCCCACCAGCCTTGTCCTAATAAAATTAAGTTGCATCATTTTGTCT
GACTAGGTGTCCTTCTATAATATTATGGGGTGGAGGGGGGTGGTATGGAGCAAGGGGCAAGTTGGGAAGA
CAACCTGTAGGGCCTGCGGGGTCTATTGGGAACCAAGCTGGAGTGCAGTGGCACAATCTTGGCTCACTGC
AATCTCCGCCTCCTGGGTTCAAGCGATTCTCCTGCCTCAGCCTCCCGAGTTGTTGGGATTCCAGGCATGC
ATGACCAGGCTCAGCTAATTTTTGTTTTTTTGGTAGAGACGGGGTTTCACCATATTGGCCAGGCTGGTCT
CCAACTCCTAATCTCAGGTGATCTACCCACCTTGGCCTCCCAAATTGCTGGGATTACAGGCGTGAACCAC
TGCTCCCTTCCCTGTCCTTCTGATTTTGTAGGTAACCACGTGCGGACCGAGCGGCCGCAGGAACCCCTAG
TGATGGAGTTGGCCACTCCCTCTCTGCGCGCTCGCTCGCTCACTGAGGCCGGGCGACCAAAGGTCGCCCG
ACGCCCGGGCTTTGCCCGGGCGGCCTCAGTGAGCGAGCGAGCGCGCAGCTGCCTGCAGGGGCGCCTGATG
CGGTATTTTCTCCTTACGCATCTGTGCGGTATTTCACACCGCATA
[95 nt withheld, positions 4736-4830]
T
[46 nt withheld, positions 4832-4877]
C
[141 nt withheld, positions 4879-5019]
CCTTTGACGTTGGAGTCCACGTTCTTT
[37 nt withheld, positions 5047-5083]
ACTCTATCTCGGGCTATTCTTTTGATTTATAAGGGATTTTGCCGATTTCGGTCTATTGGTTAAAAAATGA
GCTGATTTAACAAAAATTTAACGCGAATTTTAACAAAATATTAACGTTTACAATTTTATGGTGCACTCTC
AGTACAATCTGCTCTGATGCCGCATAGTTAAGCCAGCCCCGACACCCGCCAACACCCGCTGACGCGCCCT
GACGGGCTTGTCTGCTCCCGGCATCCGCTTACAGACAAGCTGTGACCGTCTCCGGGAGCTGCATGTGTCA
GAGGTTTTCACCGTCATCACCGAAACGCGCGAGACGAAAGGGCCTCGTGATACGCCTATTTTTATAGGTT
AATGTCATGATAATAATGGTTTCTTAGACGTCAGGTGGCACTTTTCGGGGAAATGTGCGCGGAACCCCTA
TTTGTTTATTTTTCTAAATACATTCAAATATGTATCCGCTCATGAGACAATAACCCTGATAAATGCTTCA
ATAATATTGAAAAAGGAAGAGTATGAGTATTCAACATTTCCGTGTCGCCCTTATTCCCTTTTTTGCGGCA
TTTTGCCTTCCTGTTTTTGCTCACCCAGAAACGCTGGTGAAAGTAAAAGATGCTGAAGATCAGTTGGGTG
CACGAGTGGGTTACATCGAACTGGATCTCAACAGCGGTAAGATCCTTGAGAGTTTTCGCCCCGAAGAACG
TTTTCCAATGATGAGCACTTTTAAAGTTCTGCTATGTGGCGCGGTATTATCCCGTATTGACGCCGGGCAA
GAGCAACTCGGTCGCCGCATACACTATTCTCAGAATGACTTGGTTGAGTACTCACCAGTCACAGAAAAGC
ATCTTACGGATGGCATGACAGTAAGAGAATTATGCAGTGCTGCCATAACCATGAGTGATAACACTGCGGC
CAACTTACTTCTGACAACGATCGGAGGACCGAAGGAGCTAACCGCTTTTTTGCACAACATGGGGGATCAT
GTAACTCGCCTTGATCGTTGGGAACCGGAGCTGAATGAAGCCATACCAAACGACGAGCGTGACACCACGA
TGCCTGTAGCAATGGCAACAACGTTGCGCAAACTATTAACTGGCGAACTACTTACTCTAGCTTCCCGGCA
ACAATTAATAGACTGGATGGAGGCGGATAAAGTTGCAGGACCACTTCTGCGCTCGGCCCTTCCGGCTGGC
TGGTTTATTGCTGATAAATCTGGAGCCGGTGAGCGTGGGTCTCGCGGTATCATTGCAGCACTGGGGCCAG
ATGGTAAGCCCTCCCGTATCGTAGTTATCTACACGACGGGGAGTCAGGCAACTATGGATGAACGAAATAG
ACAGATCGCTGAGATAGGTGCCTCACTGATTAAGCATTGGTAACTGTCAGACCAAGTTTACTCATATATA
CTTTAGATTGATTTAAAACTTCATTTTTAATTTAAAAGGATCTAGGTGAAGATCCTTTTTGATAATCTCA
TGACCAAAATCCCTTAACGTGAGTTTTCGTTCCACTGAGCGTCAGACCCCGTAGAAAAGATCAAAGGATC
TTCTTGAGATCCTTTTTTTCTGCGCGTAATCTGCTGCTTGCAAACAAAAAAACCACCGCTACCAGCGGTG
GTTTGTTTGCCGGATCAAGAGCTACCAACTCTTTTTCCGAAGGTAACTGGCTTCAGCAGAGCGCAGATAC
CAAATACTGTTCTTCTAGTGTAGCCGTAGTTAGGCCACCACTTCAAGAACTCTGTAGCACCGCCTACATA
CCTCGCTCTGCTAATCCTGTTACCAGTGGCTGCTGCCAGTGGCGATAAGTCGTGTCTTACCGGGTTGGAC
TCAAGACGATAGTTACCGGATAAGGCGCAGCGGTCGGGCTGAACGGGGGGTTCGTGCACACAGCCCAGCT
TGGAGCGAACGACCTACACCGAACTGAGATACCTACAGCGTGAGCTATGAGAAAGCGCCACGCTTCCCGA
AGGGAGAAAGGCGGACAGGTATCCGGTAAGCGGCAGGGTCGGAACAGGAGAGCGCACGAGGGAGCTTCCA
GGGGGAAACGCCTGGTATCTTTATAGTCCTGTCGGGTTTCGCCACCTCTGACTTGAGCGTCGATTTTTGT
GATGCTCGTCAGGGGGGCGGAGCCTATGGAAAAACGCCAGCAACGCGGCCTTTTTACGGTTCCTGGCCTT
TTGCTGGCCTTTTGCTCACATGT
